Addgene plasmid #240708: pRECMYC-Abe1
Purpose: pLAM12 vector backbone containing Abe1 recombitron with MspRecT and a donor in the ncRNA to target MSMEG_5894 gene of Mycobacterium smegmatis mc2 155
Depositing lab: Seth Shipman. Depositing organization: J. David Gladstone Institutes. Publication: Genome editing of phylogenetically distinct bacteria using cross-species retron-mediated recombineering. Gonzalez-Delgado A, Bonillo-Lopez L, Johnson MS, Knodlseder N, Ko CC, Lekbach Y, Oh JH, Selvakumar H, Wold MC, Yu Z, Aragon V, Gralnick JA, Guell M, Hatfull GF, Keitz BK, Koskella B, Mutalik VK, van Pijkeren JP, Shipman SL. Nat Biotechnol. 2026 Apr 23. doi: 10.1038/s41587-026-03076-6. PubMed 42026131.
Backbone
  Vector backbone: pJV62
  Backbone manufacturer: Graham Hatfull (Addgene #26910)
  Vector type: Bacterial Expression
Growth in bacteria
  Bacterial resistance: Kanamycin, 50 μg/mL
  Growth temperature: 37°C
  Growth strain: DH5alpha
  Copy number: High Copy
Gene/Insert
  Gene/Insert name: Abe1 RT, Eco1 ncRNA, MspRecT
  Species: Synthetic
  Insert size (bp): 2334
  Mutation: WT
  Cloning method: Gibson Cloning
Terms and licenses: Academic/Nonprofit Terms; Industry Terms: Not Available to Industry
Depositor comments: Please visit https://doi.org/10.1101/2025.06.16.660010 for bioRxiv preprint.
How to cite: pRECMYC-Abe1 was a gift from Seth Shipman (Addgene plasmid # 240708 ; http://n2t.net/addgene:240708 ; RRID:Addgene_240708)
