[The description below was written by a language model from this plasmid's Addgene catalogue record and pLannotate feature annotations shown in this document.]
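Description:
pRECMYC-Abe1 is a 9,066-nt bacterial expression plasmid built for retron-mediated recombineering ("recombitron") in Mycobacterium smegmatis mc2 155. The record is slightly inconsistent about its origin: the purpose line calls the backbone pLAM12, while the backbone field lists pJV62. In E. coli it is maintained as a high-copy plasmid through a ColE1/pUC-type origin and selected with kanamycin via the aph(3')-Ia gene. A short fragment of a Tn903 transposition protein sits next to this gene and is probably a remnant of the transposon from which the marker was taken. An rrnB T1 terminator is also annotated. The automated feature table identifies no mycobacterial replication origin, so the record does not show how the plasmid is maintained in M. smegmatis.

The 2,334-bp synthetic insert, assembled by Gibson cloning, carries three components: the Abe1 retron reverse transcriptase, a retron non-coding RNA (listed as Eco1 ncRNA), and the single-stranded annealing protein MspRecT. In a recombitron, the reverse transcriptase copies part of the ncRNA into multicopy single-stranded DNA. Here the ncRNA has been modified to encode an editing donor directed at the MSMEG_5894 gene, and the RecT protein promotes incorporation of that donor into the chromosome during replication. None of these insert parts were recognised by the annotation software, which covers only the backbone elements, and the promoter driving them is not stated. The table does detect an M. smegmatis amiS homologue, a gene associated with the acetamidase locus, which may reflect an acetamide-responsive regulatory region, though the record does not confirm this. The construct was deposited as part of work on cross-species genome editing in phylogenetically diverse bacteria.
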