Features (pLannotate 1.2.2; 5 found; start..end, strand, type, name):
   3907..4495    -  rep_origin     ori: high-copy-number ColE1/pMB1/pBR322/pUC origin of replication
   4542..4685    -  CDS            TRA2_ECOLX (fragment): Protein predicted: Swiss-Prot protein existence level 4. Required for transposition of transposon Tn903. From Escherichia coli.
   4826..5641    -  CDS            KanR: aminoglycoside phosphotransferase; aph(3')-Ia; confers resistance to kanamycin in bacteria or G418 (Geneticin®) in eukaryotes
   5802..5848    -  terminator     rrnB T1 terminator: transcription terminator T1 from the E. coli rrnB gene
   8268..8906    -  CDS            AMIS_MYCSM: Protein inferred from homology: Swiss-Prot protein existence level 3. Possible transporter that might be responsible for the adsorption of amidase substrates or release of their hydrolysis products. From Mycolicibacterium smegmatis (Mycobacterium smegmatis).
>Addgene plasmid #240708 | pRECMYC-Abe1 | addgene full sequence | sequence record 482469 | Addgene NGS Result
TACCGAACCGAAGACCCGGCGCGCCGGCGTCCGGCACTCCGGACAGGTCGCCGCCGCATCGCGCTCGGAG
ATCGCGCAGGTGAGATCGAAGGGACCGCAGTGGGAACAACGGAATGTGTAGGTCGGCATGGTCACCCCTT
TCCATTCACCCGAAATATATCCAGATGAAAATAAAAGTCAAGGGTGAACGCCCGCGCCGGGCGCGGGTGG
TTACGAAGTCAAATTCGAGGTGGTGTCGACGAGTTCGCGCAACTGGTCGACGTCCAGCCCGCACGATTCA
AAAGCCGCACACTCGGCCTCGGCTACCGCGTCCACCAGGCGGTTGCGCAGCGTCCGCCCCCGCGGGGTCA
ACGCCACGAGCACCCGCCGGCGGTCATGCAGATCGGCAGTCCGGTAGATGATCCCTTGCGACACAAGGCG
ATCGACGGTTCTGGTGAGAGTCGGACCCGTGATCAGCGTGGCCTGCGCGAGATCGCTCATGGGCACGGTG
CGCCGTCCGGCCAACTCGTCGAGCACGCGCCAGTCCTCGATCTTGAGCGACGAGTCCGCGAGCACGCGTT
CGATCGCCGACTCCGCGAGGTGGGTCAGACGCACCAACGGCAGCAGGAGGTTGGGGCGGCGCTGCTGTCC
GGCGGCCATGGTGGGTGTCTCCTCGTGTCGACGGCGGGGTCTGTTCAGAATGAATTATTTCTGCTAGAAA
GCTTTGAAGCGCAGACTACACGGGATCGACGGTGATCTGGAGTGCAGGACGGCGAGGTTGAGTTCCGCGT
CGGGCTGGTGATTCCGCTTCAAGGGCCAGCGGGAATCTTCGCGCCTTCGTGCGAGGCCGTGGCCGAGCTC
GCGGCCAAGGAGGTCAACGACCGAGGCGGCCTGCAGGGCCGCAAGGTCACCATCGAGGTGCTCGACGGCG
GAGCGCCCGGCGACGACGTCGCCCGGACCGTCGCCGACCGGTTGCGAGGTCACGGTCTCGACGCCGTGAC
CGGCTGGCACATCTCGGCCGTGCGCAACCGCATCTCCCCGGTGGTCCGCGACCGCATCCCGTACGTCTAC
ACCTCGTTGTACGAGGGCGGTGAACGCACACCGGGCGTGTTCTGCACAGGCGAGACACCGCAGATCCAGA
TCGCGCCCGCGCTCGCCTGGCTGCGCGACCACTTCGGCATCCGGTCCTGGTGCCTGGTCGGCGATGACTA
CATCTGGCCGCGCCGTTCCGCCGCGGCCGCCCGCGCGTACTGCCGAGATCTGGACCTCGAGCTCAGACGG
GAGATCTACGTCCCGTACGGCACCGACGATTTCCGCGCACCTGTCCGCAAGGCCATCGCGTCGGGGGCGC
AGGCCGTGTTGATGCTGCTCGTCGGCCAGGACGCCGTGTTGTTCAACCGCGAGTTCGCGCGCGCCGGCGG
GCACGACCGCATGGCGCGGTTCAGCCCGCTGATGGAGGAGAACATGCTGCTGGCCAGCGGCGCCGGCTCC
ACCGAAAACCTCTATGTCGCCGCGGCGTACTTCAGTTCACTGGCCACCGCGGGTGCCATGGACCTGATGG
GCAGCTACGTCGCCCGCTACGGCGCCGACGCGCCACCGCTCAACGCGATGGCCGAATCCTGTTACGAGGG
TCTGCTTGCGCTCGAGGCCATCTTCCAGCGGGCCCACTCCCCCGAGATACCGGACCTGATGGCATCCGCG
CACGATGTCGGGTTCGACGGGCCCCGGGGCCCGATGTGTATGCGCGACAGTCAATTCGACCAGCAGGTCT
ACATCGCCAGCGCCGACGGCTACGACTTCGACATCCTCGACACGCTGGCGACGCTCGACGCTTGAGACCG
CGTCACTTCTTTATCTAGATTTAAAGATCTGGTACCGCGGCCGCGCCACGGATGCCACCACAGGCACTAC
AACGGAGTTCGCCACGTACATCACCACAACCACCGATTCTGGCGGTGAGCTCCCCGATATTCAGCGGAAA
TGGCTTGGTATCGACCAAGATTCGTAGAACCCCGTCTCGTCTGGCTGGTATTCAAAACGGGCGCAACGAA
ACACGCAACGAGACAGGCATGGCCCAAACCAGAAAACTAGCGTCTACCAGGACTTTTACCTGTCCGACCC
GTTGCAACGGAACCCCCCACGGAACCCCCGCGACACCCGCTCCCCAATTGCGTTAGAACAGCGGTGGATT
GTCGGCTTCGTTGTGGGCCTTTTGAGCCGCTTCCTGTTCTGCCGCACGCTCTTTCCTCGCCCGATAGCCG
AGTCGCTTAACGGTGTCCAGATGCAGCCCGAAATGTTTGGCCGTTTGCGGCCAAGAGTGGCCCTCGTCGT
CGTGATAGGCGCGGATGCGTTCGCGGCGTGCAGCCTGCTCGGCGAGCCACTCGCTGCGTTCCTGCGCCAC
GAGCCGGACGACGTGGCGTTCGGATAGTCCGGTGATTCGAGCGCCTTCGGCGGCGGTCACGCGCCGCTTT
TTGCGGACAGTCGGCTGCCGGTTGTAGCCGTCGCTGTAGCCGTCGCTCATAGCAATGCCTCCATGGCTGA
CGCGGACTTTGCGCGCCGCGCAACTGTGCTCGCCGCCGTGCGCGCTGCTGCGCCCTTCCGCGAGATGGCC
GACTGGCGCGCACTGAGTGTGGCCTCGTAGACCACGATCCCGTCCGCCCAAATGCGCGACTTGGTTGTGA
TCCAACGCCAAATGCTGTTGGCGATGGCGCGGACCTCGCTGTCCGGTAGCGGTCCGGGACACACGTCGTT
GCACGGAAATTCGGCGTTTCGCGCGTGGCACTCGGCATAGATCGCGCGGCCGAGTCCGTCCACGTTCCGG
GTCGGCAGGTAGATCCGCATGAGGGCGGGACGATAGGCCCACAACCTGACGGAATCGAACAGTGCGCAAT
TCCGCCCTAGCGGCGTCGGAGCCGCTTTGTACGTGGTCTGCTGACGCCAGCGCGGCGGTGGCATGTTCGC
GCCGAGCTCGGCCTCGATGTGGCTGAGTGTGTAGAGATCTGAGTGGAGCCATTCCGTTTCCCAGGCGATG
TGGCCGGGGTTTTTGGTCATGAGGCCTGAGTAACTGCGGTCGCCATCGACGGCGCGCCGAAGGCCTTCGG
CGCACGCCGCCATGTATGCGAGCGGCTTACGCCGCGCGTATTCGGTGCGTGGAACAGGGGCGTTGAGTGC
CCACACTGCGTGTGCGTGGCCGTTGGCGCGATTGCCCACGATCGCGTTGGGCAGCGGATGGGACCCCCGG
GCGCTGAGCGCTCGGAGCGCTGCGTCTGGATGGTCTACGTCCACGACCAGCAGGTTTGCCAGCGCTGTTG
GGTTCGCCTCGATGTACCGGCGGCCTAGGGCCGACGCGCGGCTTTGGCGGTAGATCCCCTCGAGCAGATC
GTCGCTTGCCAGCGGCCAGTACGGCAGCCAGAGCTGCTCAAATTCGTCGGCGACGTGGCTCACGCTTGGT
AGTAGACCACGATTAATCACCGGTGTATGGTCCGACACGAGCTCCAAGTCAGATATTTCGCTGAGGGGCC
ACCCCACAACTGCACACTCCCCCGCTCTCCCGTCGAGCCCTGGTGGTGGAACACCAGCGACAGCCGAGCA
CCCCCAACCACCTGTACCAACCAGGAGGAACACATGCGTCGTTTCGAGGACGTTTCCGGGCCGCTGAGAG
CCGCTGTGGCGGCCGTACACGCCGCCTTAGACCCGTTAGACCCCCTGCCGCCTGAATGCGCGGGTACGAG
CCACACAGCGCCCGAACTTACGGAGCTGGTGGGCTCACGCGTTGCGCTCGGTCGTTCGGCTGCGGCGAGC
GGTATCAGCTCACTCAAAGGCGGTAATACGGTTATCCACAGAATCAGGGGATAACGCAGGAAAGAACATG
TGAGCAAAAGGCCAGCAAAAGGCCAGGAACCGTAAAAAGGCCGCGTTGCTGGCGTTTTTCCATAGGCTCC
GCCCCCCTGACGAGCATCACAAAAATCGACGCTCAAGTCAGAGGTGGCGAAACCCGACAGGACTATAAAG
ATACCAGGCGTTTCCCCCTGGAAGCTCCCTCGTGCGCTCTCCTGTTCCGACCCTGCCGCTTACCGGATAC
CTGTCCGCCTTTCTCCCCTCGGGAAGCGTGGCGCTTTCTCATAGCTCACGCTGTAGGTATCTCAGTTCGG
TGTAGGTCGTTCGCTCCAAGCTGGGCTGTGTGCACGAACCCCCCGTTCAGCCCGACCGCTGCGCCTTATC
CGGTAACTATCGTCTTGAGTCCAACCCGGTAAGACACGACTTATCGCCACTGGCAGCAGCCACTGGTAAC
AGGATTAGCAGAGCGAGGTATGTAGGCGGTGCTACAGAGTTCTTGAAGTGGTGGCCTAACTACGGCTACA
CTAGAAGGACAGTATTTGGTATCTGCGCTCTGCTGAAGCCAGTTACCTTCGGAAAAAGAGTTGGTAGCTC
TTGATCCGGCAAACAAACCACCGCTGGTAGCGGTGGTTTTTTTGTTTGCAAGCAGCAGATTACGCGCAGA
AAAAAAGGATCTCAAGAAGATCCTTTGATCTTTTCTACGGGGTCTGACGCTCATGGAACTAGTGAGGTCT
GCCTCGTGAAGAAGGTGTTGCTGACTCATACCAGGCCTGAATCGCCCCATCATCCAGCCAGAAAGTGAGG
GAGCCACGGTTGGTGAGAGCTTTGTTGTAGGTGGACCAGTTGGTGATTTTGAACTTTTGCTTTGCCACGG
AACGGTCTGCGTTGTCGGGAAGATGCGTGATCTGATCCTTCAACTCAGCAAAAGTTCGATTTATTCAACA
AAGCCGCCGTCCCGTCAAGTCAGCGTAATGCTCTGCCAGTGTTACAACCAATTAACCAATTCTGATTAGA
AAAACTCATCGAGCATCAAATGAAACTGCAATTTATTCATATCAGGATTATCAATACCATATTTTTGAAA
AAGCCGTTTCTGTAATGAAGGAGAAAACTCACCGAGGCAGTTCCATAGGATGGCAAGATCCTGGTATCGG
TCTGCGATTCCGACTCGTCCAACATCAATACAACCTATTAATTTCCCCTCGTCAAAAATAAGGTTATCAA
GTGAGAAATCACCATGAGTGACGACTGAATCCGGTGAGAATGGCAAAAGATTATGCATTTCTTTCCAGAC
TTGTTCAACAGGCCAGCCATTACGCTCGTCATCAAAATCACTCGCATCAACCAAACCGTTATTCATTCGT
GATTGCGCCTGAGCGAGACGAAATACGCGATCGCTGTTAAAAGGACAATTACAAACAGGAATCGAATGCA
ACCGGCGCAGGAACACTGCCAGCGCATCAACAATATTTTCACCTGAATCAGGATATTCTTCTAATACCTG
GAATGCTGTTTTCCCGGGGATCGCAGTGGTGAGTAACCATGCATCATCAGGAGTACGGATAAAATGCTTG
ATGGTCGGAAGAGGCATAAATTCCGTCAGCCAGTTTAGTCTGACCATCTCATCTGTAACATCATTGGCAA
CGCTACCTTTGCCATGTTTCAGAAACAACTCTGGCGCATGGGGCTTCCCATACAAGCGATAGATTGTCGC
ACCTGATTGCCCGACATTATCGCGAGCCCATTTATACCCATATAAATCAGCATCCATGTTGGAATTTAAT
CGCGGCCTCGAGCAAGACGTTTCCCGTTGAATATGGCTCATAACACCCCTTGTATTACTGTTTATGTAAG
CAGACAGTTTTATTGTTCATGATGATATATTTTTATCTTGTGCAATGTAACATCAGAGATTTTGAGACAC
AACGTGGCTTTCCCCCCCCCCCGACGTCAGGTGGCTAGCTGATCACCGCGGCCATGATGGCATAAAACGA
AAGGCCCAGTCTTTCGACTGAGCCTTTCGTTTTATTTGATGCCTGGCAGTCGATCGTACGCTAGTTGCAG
ATCAACCACCGCGTCGGAATTCGCCGGGGCGCTCATGCGTTGGGCCCGTCGAACATGTCGATGACAGCCT
TCGCCTCGTCGAACGTGAGGTCGGCGGCGCGCGTGGCTTTGACGCCGGCCGAATCGGCGAGGAACTTGAA
CCAATCGGCGTCGTTGTACTTTTCGGCCTTCTGGATCTCGCCGAGGCGCTTCAGCTGATCGGGATTGGCC
ATCTGCACGTCGGGCGCCGGCGCGGTGGCGCGCTGCGCGCGTTGTGCGCGCGACGACTTCGGTGGCGTAT
CGACCTCGTGCGGCTCGGCGATCTCGCCGTCGATGTAGTCGGCCGTCGGCTTGACGGTCGACGGCAGCGC
GAGCGCCTGCGACTGTGACAGGTCGGTGCCCGGGCGATCGTCGGCGCGGATCGCCGCGTCGAGCCGCGTC
GTCTTCGGTGCCAGCTTCAGCACCTGTTTGAGCGCGGTCTTCCGCTCCATCCAGCGCTGCGGGTCCTTGA
TGTCGCCCGAGGATCCGACCTTGCCGCGACGCAATTCCCTGATCTCGTCGGCGGTGAACACGTCCCACAG
CGGCTCAGCGCCGGTCACCTCGACGATCGCGTAGAAGTAGACCGGATTACCCCGATCACCCTTGGCCTTC
ACGTGTTTCAGCGTCGGATTGAGGCCCATGGTGTAATGGAATTCGTCGTTCGCGCCGACCCACTGCGCGT
CGATCCGGGAGGCGCGCGGGTGCTGCCAGAACAGTTTGACGATGCCCTGGTAGCCGATGATCAGCTGGCA
CTCGACCACGCCGCGCCGGGTGTCGCGGTAGGGCACGAGGTAGCACTCGCCGTTGACACCGGGCTCGAGA
CCGAGCGCGGCCGAGGTCAGCAGCGCACCGGCAAATGACTCTTGCGTGCAGTCGTCGAGGGACTGCTTAG
CGATGCCAGCAGCTTTCGCGTTGCGCGACTTGCGGATCTCGGTTTGCACGATCCGCGCGATGCGGTCGGG
GTCCATACCCTTGGGCACTGCACGCGCCAGCTGCGGCACGAGCACCTGCAGCACTTGCGAGATCGTCTCG
GGTGCCTTGGGCGAATCCTGCTTGGTGACAGCATTTTCAGCCATGATTGGCTTTCTCCTTTCTCCCGCCG
GGATCATGCAGGTGGCGTGGGAGCCTCATACTAAGCAAAGCCTCAAGTTGCTTTCGCATTGCACCGTGGA
GGCCTCTGGCGCCGGGGTGATGGTGTCCAGCGGCTCACACGGGCCCCGCCGGGCGTGACGCACGACGGCG
CACCTCCACGGTGCCCTTCTTTGGTGGGTCTTGGCAGAACGGGCATGATACACACCCTCGCCTGAGGCTC
CCACATCACCTGCTCTAGCCTCATATGAACGGTACTATGGCCCGAAGAGGTTCTCCACCTCAATATTATC
GGCCGCCACCCGACGATCGACGTCGGCGGCATAGGACAAGTGCCCGTTCACCTTGCTCAGATTTTTGGTC
AGTTTACCGTGGGCGGCCAAGTGACGGTAGGCACGGAGCTTGTTGCGGTAGCCCTTCGTCAACTTGGGCG
TCCCCGTATGGACCAAGAGCCCATGCACTTTCAGGCGGGCTGGGGACACGCTGAGTTTGGTCTTCCCGGG
CGCGAGTTCCCACGGCGACGCATGAAAGACACCCGCCACGTCATCGGTCAAACCCGATGGCACTTCGGCC
GAACCCGAGAACGTCACATCGTCGGCATAACGCGTATAATTGCAACCATATTTTTCGGCCACGCGCAGCA
GTTGCTTATCCAAGTCGTCCGCGCAGATGTTGCTGAGCACCGGGGAGGCTGGGGACCCCTGCGCGAGGCC
GCCGCGAAAACAACACAACGAGCTGACCAGCGCGGCTTGATCGTGGTTGTAGCCCAACCGTTGGAGACAC
TCTTTGACGTAGATGGATGGGGTCGATGGAAAAAATTCTTGGATATCACACGAAAAGACCCATTTCGCGT
TTTTGTGTTTGATCGCCGCATCAATATAGGTCCGGCCGGCCACGAAGCCGTACACGCAGTCCGCCGGACG
CCAGGCATCGGCCAAGCGGACGCTGAGCCATTTCTGAAAGATTTTCAAGACGACCCGTGGCGCATGAATC
TCGCGTTGGCCGTTCCCTTTGGGGATATTGAACGTCCGGTAGTAACGGTGGGGTTTGTTGATAATGGCCC
ACACGATGCCCGGATTCACGCCAAAAATCGCCGCCACCACGCTGCCCGAGACGACGGGTGGGAGGTTCAA
CGCCGCCAAACGATTCACCTCTTGCAGCTCCGTATCGGTGATCTCACCTTCCAACGACTTAATAAAATCC
GACAGGGTCGGGAAGACGACATATGGGTTGGAGAAGAAATATGGTGGGAGACGCATATGTGGACTCCCTT
TCTCTTATCGGGTGGTGGCCGCGAGCGCGGCCGGTGGAGGGTTGGTGACTGACGGCGCTGCGAGACGGCG
CCCGATGGGGTATGCGAGAACAACTGCGGCAAAACCGATCACGGCGATGACCGCGGCGGGGAGCGGGCCG
GTTTCCCAGTTGCCCGACACGATCAGGAAGGCCGGCACGGCGGCGGTGATCACGCCTTCGGCCACCGCGA
CGAACCCGACGGCGGGCCCCAGTGCGTCGTGCCCCAGGCCGAGCAGCAGGAACAGCATGAACCACAGCAC
TGCCCACAGCAGCCAGATCACCCCGAACGCCGGGTCGGCCTCGGCGGTGAACGCGTGCCACGAGTAGCCG
AGTGCGGCGATCGCGACGAACAGCGAGAACCATCCGAGACCTTCTCCGTCCCAGTCGGTCACGTTGTTGA
TGGCCACCCACAGGTAGGTGAAGCCGAACAGGTAGAGCCCGGAGGCCGCGAAGATCACGGCCGCGTCTCC
GCCGGACTGCAGGATCAGCACCGTAGGCGTCACCACCTGCAGTCCGCCGACGAAGAAGTTCAGCGGTGTT
GCGCCTCGTGGGCTGATGCGGCCCAGCAGCATCAGCCCGTCGATGATGAGCACCGCACCCACGTAGAAGA
GCCCGACGCCACCCATGTCGCTAGTACCTCGGCAGACTCGGTAGACCGGGATTGCGGCGCGGGGCCCGCG
GGCGGTCCGCGCCTGCGGGAATCGACTTCACCACCGTGGGACTTTCGGCGCTCGCGGACGCCGCGTCGAA
TGCGCGGTGATGTCCCGCGGTGAATGTCGTCAGCCC
